>Addgene plasmid #15446 | -192 hTF | addgene partial sequence | sequence record 21912 | LucNrev 5'-CCTTATGCAGTTGCTCTCC-3'
TNTNAGANNATGGCGCCGGGCCTTTCTTTATGTTTTTGGCGTCTTCCATTTTACCAACAGTACCGGAATG
CCAAGCTTACTTAGATCTCGAGCTAGCACGCGTAAGAGCTCGGTACCCTACCAGTTGGCGGCGAGATCGA
GCGGGTTCCGTGGCGCCCGTGGGGCTGGGGAGGTTGGGCTGAAGGCGCCCTGGGCCGGCCAGAGGGAGTG
CGAGGGGGTGCGGGGAGCTCGCAGTCTTGGGGAGCCGGTGCCCCGCGCGCTATAAAGGGCCGGCGGCGCG
CTCTCCCGCGCCTCTGCCCGCCCCCGGCGCCCGCCCCCGCCGCTCCTCCCGACTCCCCGCCCCCGGCCCG
GGTCACTTGCCGTCGCGGTGGGCGGCCCCCGGCGAGTCCACACCCCTGCCCCGCCTCCTCCCGGTAGGAA
ACTCCGGGACCTCGAGGGGGGGCCCGGTACCTCCCGGGTTATGTTAGCTCAGTTACAGTACCATAAGATA
CATTGATGAGTTTGGACAAACCACAACTAGAATGCAGTGAAAAAAATGCTTTATTTGTGAAATTTGTGAT
GCTATTGCTTTATTTGTAACCATTATAAGCTGCAATAAACAAGTTAACAACAACAATTGCATTCATTTTA
TGTTTCAGGTTCAGGGGGAGGTGTGGGAAGTTTTTAAAGCAAGTAAANCCTCCACGNTACTTAATATTAC
TTANTATCATGGTAGCTGGGCTGNCGTATACAAAAGCCGCACGATCGCNTNCNACATTGCCANCTGATGG
GATGCAATGTAGCTTATATTTGTAAATCCGTAATTTGTAATACTATTTTACATAGCNATCGAATCCTN
