[The description below was written by a language model from this plasmid's Addgene catalogue record.]
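Description:
-192 hTF is a luciferase reporter plasmid built on the promoterless pGL2 Basic backbone (about 5.6 kb without insert), intended for transfection into mammalian cells to measure promoter activity. It is maintained in E. coli as a high-copy plasmid under ampicillin selection. No feature table accompanies the record, so details of the backbone elements beyond what is standard for pGL2 Basic, a firefly luciferase coding region with no eukaryotic promoter or enhancer of its own, are not itemised here.

The insert is a 313 bp fragment of the human tissue factor (F3, also known as TF or CD142) promoter spanning positions -192 to +121 relative to the transcription start site. It was cloned between the XhoI and BglII sites of the polylinker upstream of the luciferase gene, and both sites were preserved. Because the backbone supplies no promoter, luciferase expression depends entirely on the transcriptional activity of the inserted TF fragment, so light output serves as a readout of how this portion of the promoter behaves in a given cell type or in response to a stimulus.

The depositor notes that the plasmid is one member of a human TF promoter deletion series. Such series are typically used by comparing reporter activity across progressively truncated fragments to map the regulatory regions and transcription factor binding sites that control basal and inducible expression, here of the tissue factor gene. The record does not specify which regulatory elements are retained or lost in this particular -192 truncation.
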