Addgene plasmid #15446: -192 hTF
Depositing lab: Nigel Mackman. Depositing organization: Scripps California (The Scripps Research Institute). Publication: Regulation of the tissue factor gene. Mackman N. FASEB J. 1995 Jul . 9(10):883-9. PubMed 7615158.
Backbone
  Vector backbone: pGL2 Basic
  Backbone manufacturer: Promega
  Backbone size w/o insert (bp): 5600
  Vector type: Mammalian Expression, Luciferase
Growth in bacteria
  Bacterial resistance: Ampicillin, 100 μg/mL
  Growth temperature: 37°C
  Growth strain: DH5alpha
  Copy number: High Copy
Gene/Insert
  Gene/Insert name: Tissue factor promoter (alt name: TF)
  Species: H. sapiens (human)
  Insert size (bp): 313
  Entrez Gene: F3 (a.k.a. CD142, TF, TFA)
  Cloning method: Restriction Enzyme; 5′ cloning site XhoI (not destroyed); 3′ cloning site BglII (not destroyed)
  Sequencing primers: 5′ na; 3′ LucNrev
Terms and licenses: Academic/Nonprofit Terms; Industry Terms: Not Available to Industry
Depositor comments: -192 to +121 hTF promoter. hTF promoter deletion series, Mackman lab #2635.
How to cite: -192 hTF was a gift from Nigel Mackman (Addgene plasmid # 15446 ; http://n2t.net/addgene:15446 ; RRID:Addgene_15446)
